Addgene plasmid #12647: Ubiquitin WT
Depositing lab: Rachel Klevit. Depositing organization: University of Washington. Publication: A UbcH5/ubiquitin noncovalent complex is required for processive BRCA1-directed ubiquitination. Brzovic PS, Lissounov A, Christensen DE, Hoyt DW, Klevit RE. Mol Cell. 2006 Mar 17. 21(6):873-80. 10.1016/j.molcel.2006.02.008 PubMed 16543155.
Backbone
  Vector backbone: pET15
  Backbone manufacturer: Novagen
  Backbone size w/o insert (bp): 5000
  Vector type: Bacterial Expression
Growth in bacteria
  Bacterial resistance: Ampicillin, 100 μg/mL
  Growth temperature: 37°C
  Growth strain: DH5alpha
  Copy number: High Copy
Gene/Insert
  Gene/Insert name: Ubiquitin - wild type (alt names: Ubiquitin C; UBCEP52)
  Species: H. sapiens (human)
  Insert size (bp): 228
  GenBank ID: AAA72608.1
  Entrez Gene: UBC (a.k.a. HMG20)
  Promoter: T7
  Cloning method: Restriction Enzyme; 5′ cloning site unknown (unknown if destroyed); 3′ cloning site unknown (unknown if destroyed)
  Sequencing primers: 5′ T7; 3′ T7-term
Terms and licenses: Academic/Nonprofit Terms; Industry Terms: Not Available to Industry
Depositor comments: This plasmid contains a 76 amino acid synthetic ubiquitin insert used to determine the 3D structure of the UbcH5c/Ub noncovalent complex, as described in the associated publication.
How to cite: Ubiquitin WT was a gift from Rachel Klevit (Addgene plasmid # 12647 ; http://n2t.net/addgene:12647 ; RRID:Addgene_12647)
