[The description below was written by a language model from this plasmid's Addgene catalogue record and pLannotate feature annotations shown in this document.]
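Description:
Ubiquitin WT is a bacterial expression plasmid built on the Novagen pET15 backbone and carrying a synthetic 228 bp open reading frame for wild-type human ubiquitin (76 amino acids). It replicates in E. coli from a ColE1/pBR322-type origin, with the adjacent rop gene and bom region retained from pBR322, and is selected through the β-lactamase (AmpR) gene with ampicillin. The catalogue lists it as high copy, although rop normally moderates copy number in this family of vectors. The sequenced record is 5,956 nt. Several non-contiguous tetracycline-resistance fragments and the tet promoter appear in the annotation. These are non-functional pBR322 remnants interrupted by the expression cassette and the lacI region.

The ubiquitin coding sequence is driven by a T7 promoter followed by a lac operator and the strong T7 gene 10 ribosome binding site, and a T7 terminator lies downstream. The plasmid-borne lacI gene, with its own promoter, supplies repressor, so expression is held off until induction with IPTG in a host providing T7 RNA polymerase. In the feature table the ubiquitin ORF lies directly after the RBS, while the vector's His-tag-like fragment and thrombin site map downstream of the insert. This layout suggests that the protein is produced without an N-terminal tag. However, the record does not state the cloning sites or whether a stop codon separates ubiquitin from these elements, so the tag status cannot be confirmed. According to the depositor, the recombinant ubiquitin was used to determine the three-dimensional structure of the noncovalent UbcH5c/ubiquitin complex, in work on processive BRCA1-directed ubiquitination.
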