Features (pLannotate 1.2.2; 21 found; start..end, strand, type, name):
     10..38      +  promoter       tet promoter: E. coli promoter for tetracycline efflux protein gene
     86..190     +  CDS            TcR (fragment): tetracycline efflux protein; tet; confers resistance to tetracycline
    213..260     -  terminator     T7 terminator: transcription terminator for bacteriophage T7 RNA polymerase
    268..317     -  CDS            SET1 (fragment): solubility-enhancement tag derived from T7 phage gene 10B
    346..363     -  CDS            thrombin site: thrombin recognition and cleavage site
    374..390     -  CDS            capTEV™ (fragment): composite tag for in vivo biotinylation, TEV protease cleavage, and 6xHis tagging
    417..644     -  CDS            UBIQ_CERCA: Experimental evidence at protein level: Swiss-Prot protein existence level 1. Ubiquitin exists either covalently attached to another protein, or free (unanchored). When covalently bound, it is conjugated to target proteins via an isopeptide bond either as a monomer (monoubiquitin), a polymer linked via different Lys residues of the ubiquitin (polyubiquitin chains) or a linear polymer linked via the initiator Met of the ubiquitin (linear polyubiquitin chains). Polyubiquitin chains, when attached to a target protein, have different functions depending on the Lys residue of the ubiquitin that is
    651..673     -  RBS            RBS: efficient ribosome binding site from bacteriophage T7 gene 10 (Olins and Rangwala, 1989)
    688..712     -  protein_bind   lac operator: The lac repressor binds to the lac operator to inhibit transcription in E. coli. This inhibition can be relieved by adding lactose or isopropyl-β-D-thiogalactopyranoside (IPTG). lac repressor encoded by lacI
    713..731     -  promoter       T7 promoter: promoter for bacteriophage T7 RNA polymerase
    753..1032    +  CDS            TcR (fragment): tetracycline efflux protein; tet; confers resistance to tetracycline
   1040..1117    +  promoter       lacI promoter: lacI
   1118..2199    +  CDS            lacI: lac repressor; lacI; The lac repressor binds to the lac operator to inhibit transcription in E. coli. This inhibition can be relieved by adding lactose or isopropyl-β-D-thiogalactopyranoside (IPTG).
   2212..2233    +  protein_bind   CAP binding site: CAP binding activates transcription in the presence of cAMP. E. coli catabolite activator protein
   2248..2872    +  CDS            TcR (fragment): tetracycline efflux protein; tet; confers resistance to tetracycline
   3114..3494    -  CDS            YPB1_ECOLX: Protein predicted: Swiss-Prot protein existence level 4. From Escherichia coli.
   3511..3702    +  CDS            rop: Rop protein, which maintains plasmids at low copy number; rop
   3804..3943    +  misc_feature   bom: basis of mobility region from pBR322
   4129..4717    -  rep_origin     ori: high-copy-number ColE1/pMB1/pBR322/pUC origin of replication
   4888..5748    -  CDS            AmpR: β-lactamase; bla; confers resistance to ampicillin, carbenicillin, and related antibiotics
   5749..5853    -  promoter       AmpR promoter: bla
>Addgene plasmid #12647 | Ubiquitin WT | addgene full sequence | sequence record 176967 | Addgene NGS Result
TTCTCATGTTTGACAGCTTATCATCGATAAGCTTTAATGCGGTAGTTTATCACAGTTAAATTGCTAACGC
AGTCAGGCACCGTGTATGAAATCTAACAATGCGCTCATCGTCATCCTCGGCACCGTCACCCTGGATGCTG
TAGGCATAGGCTTGGTTATGCCGGTACTGCCGGGCCTCTTGCGGGATATCCGGATATAGTTCCTCCTTTC
AGCAAAAAACCCCTCAAGACCCGTTTAGAGGCCCCAAGGGGTTATGCTAGTTATTGCTCAGCGGTGGCAG
CAGCCAACTCAGCTTCCTTTCGGGCTTTGTTAGCAGCCGGATCGTCGACGATCCTCGAGCATATGGCTGC
CGCGCGGCACCAGGCCGCTGCTGTGATGATGATGATGATGGCTGCTGCCCATGGGGTACCTCATCAACCA
CCTCTTAGTCTTAAGACAAGATGTAAGGTCGACTCCTTCTGAATGTTGTAATCAGACAGCGTTCTACCGT
CCTCGAGCTGCTTACCGGCAAAGATCAATCTTTGTTGATCAGGTGGAATTCCTTCCTTGTCTTGAATTTT
AGCCTTAACGTTTTCGATGGTATCGGATGGTTCAACTTCCAGAGTTATGGTTTTACCGGTTAACGTCTTG
ACGAAGATCTGCATGGATCCTCTCCTTCTTAAAGTTAAACAAAATTATTTCTAGAGGGGAATTGTTATCC
GCTCACAATTCCCCTATAGTGAGTCGTATTAATTTCGCGGGATCGAGATCTCGATCCTCTACGCCGGACG
CATCGTGGCCGGCATCACCGGCGCCACAGGTGCGGTTGCTGGCGCCTATATCGCCGACATCACCGATGGG
GAAGATCGGGCTCGCCACTTCGGGCTCATGAGCGCTTGTTTCGGCGTGGGTATGGTGGCAGGCCCCGTGG
CCGGGGGACTGTTGGGCGCCATCTCCTTGCATGCACCATTCCTTGCGGCGGCGGTGCTCAACGGCCTCAA
CCTACTACTGGGCTGCTTCCTAATGCAGGAGTCGCATAAGGGAGAGCGTCGAGATCCCGGACACCATCGA
ATGGCGCAAAACCTTTCGCGGTATGGCATGATAGCGCCCGGAAGAGAGTCAATTCAGGGTGGTGAATGTG
AAACCAGTAACGTTATACGATGTCGCAGAGTATGCCGGTGTCTCTTATCAGACCGTTTCCCGCGTGGTGA
ACCAGGCCAGCCACGTTTCTGCGAAAACGCGGGAAAAAGTGGAAGCGGCGATGGCGGAGCTGAATTACAT
TCCCAACCGCGTGGCACAACAACTGGCGGGCAAACAGTCGTTGCTGATTGGCGTTGCCACCTCCAGTCTG
GCCCTGCACGCGCCGTCGCAAATTGTCGCGGCGATTAAATCTCGCGCCGATCAACTGGGTGCCAGCGTGG
TGGTGTCGATGGTAGAACGAAGCGGCGTCGAAGCCTGTAAAGCGGCGGTGCACAATCTTCTCGCGCAACG
CGTCAGTGGGCTGATCATTAACTATCCGCTGGATGACCAGGATGCCATTGCTGTGGAAGCTGCCTGCACT
AATGTTCCGGCGTTATTTCTTGATGTCTCTGACCAGACACCCATCAACAGTATTATTTTCTCCCATGAAG
ACGGTACGCGACTGGGCGTGGAGCATCTGGTCGCATTGGGTCACCAGCAAATCGCGCTGTTAGCGGGCCC
ATTAAGTTCTGTCTCGGCGCGTCTGCGTCTGGCTGGCTGGCATAAATATCTCACTCGCAATCAAATTCAG
CCGATAGCGGAACGGGAAGGCGACTGGAGTGCCATGTCCGGTTTTCAACAAACCATGCAAATGCTGAATG
AGGGCATCGTTCCCACTGCGATGCTGGTTGCCAACGATCAGATGGCGCTGGGCGCAATGCGCGCCATTAC
CGAGTCCGGGCTGCGCGTTGGTGCGGATATCTCGGTAGTGGGATACGACGATACCGAAGACAGCTCATGT
TATATCCCGCCGTTAACCACCATCAAACAGGATTTTCGCCTGCTGGGGCAAACCAGCGTGGACCGCTTGC
TGCAACTCTCTCAGGGCCAGGCGGTGAAGGGCAATCAGCTGTTGCCCGTCTCACTGGTGAAAAGAAAAAC
CACCCTGGCGCCCAATACGCAAACCGCCTCTCCCCGCGCGTTGGCCGATTCATTAATGCAGCTGGCACGA
CAGTTTCCCGACTGGAAAGCGGGCAGTGAGCGCAACGCAATTAATGTAAGTTAGCTCACTCATTAGGCAC
CGGGATCTCGACCGATGCCCTTGAGAGCCTTCAACCCAGTCAGCTCCTTCCGGTGGGCGCGGGGCATGAC
TATCGTCGCCGCACTTATGACTGTCTTCTTTATCATGCAACTCGTAGGACAGGTGCCGGCAGCGCTCTGG
GTCATTTTCGGCGAGGACCGCTTTCGCTGGAGCGCGACGATGATCGGCCTGTCGCTTGCGGTATTCGGAA
TCTTGCACGCCCTCGCTCAAGCCTTCGTCACTGGTCCCGCCACCAAACGTTTCGGCGAGAAGCAGGCCAT
TATCGCCGGCATGGCGGCCGACGCGCTGGGCTACGTCTTGCTGGCGTTCGCGACGCGAGGCTGGATGGCC
TTCCCCATTATGATTCTTCTCGCTTCCGGCGGCATCGGGATGCCCGCGTTGCAGGCCATGCTGTCCAGGC
AGGTAGATGACGACCATCAGGGACAGCTTCAAGGATCGCTCGCGGCTCTTACCAGCCTAACTTCGATCAT
TGGACCGCTGATCGTCACGGCGATTTATGCCGCCTCGGCGAGCACATGGAACGGGTTGGCATGGATTGTA
GGCGCCGCCCTATACCTTGTCTGCCTCCCCGCGTTGCGTCGCGGTGCATGGAGCCGGGCCACCTCGACCT
GAATGGAAGCCGGCGGCACCTCGCTAACGGATTCACCACTCCAAGAATTGGAGCCAATCAATTCTTGCGG
AGAACTGTGAATGCGCAAACCAACCCTTGGCAGAACATATCCATCGCGTCCGCCATCTCCAGCAGCCGCA
CGCGGCGCATCTCGGGCAGCGTTGGGTCCTGGCCACGGGTGCGCATGATCGTGCTCCTGTCGTTGAGGAC
CCGGCTAGGCTGGCGGGGTTGCCTTACTGGTTAGCAGAATGAATCACCGATACGCGAGCGAACGTGAAGC
GACTGCTGCTGCAAAACGTCTGCGACCTGAGCAACAACATGAATGGTCTTCGGTTTCCGTGTTTCGTAAA
GTCTGGAAACGCGGAAGTCAGCGCCCTGCACCATTATGTTCCGGATCTGCATCGCAGGATGCTGCTGGCT
ACCCTGTGGAACACCTACATCTGTATTAACGAAGCGCTGGCATTGACCCTGAGTGATTTTTCTCTGGTCC
CGCCGCATCCATACCGCCAGTTGTTTACCCTCACAACGTTCCAGTAACCGGGCATGTTCATCATCAGTAA
CCCGTATCGTGAGCATCCTCTCTCGTTTCATCGGTATCATTACCCCCATGAACAGAAATCCCCCTTACAC
GGAGGCATCAGTGACCAAACAGGAAAAAACCGCCCTTAACATGGCCCGCTTTATCAGAAGCCAGACATTA
ACGCTTCTGGAGAAACTCAACGAGCTGGACGCGGATGAACAGGCAGACATCTGTGAATCGCTTCACGACC
ACGCTGATGAGCTTTACCGCAGCTGCCTCGCGCGTTTCGGTGATGACGGTGAAAACCTCTGACACATGCA
GCTCCCGGAGACGGTCACAGCTTGTCTGTAAGCGGATGCCGGGAGCAGACAAGCCCGTCAGGGCGCGTCA
GCGGGTGTTGGCGGGTGTCGGGGCGCAGCCATGACCCAGTCACGTAGCGATAGCGGAGTGTATACTGGCT
TAACTATGCGGCATCAGAGCAGATTGTACTGAGAGTGCACCATTGCGGTGTGAAATACCGCACAGATGCG
TAAGGAGAAAATACCGCATCAGGCGCTCTTCCGCTTCCTCGCTCACTGACTCGCTGCGCTCGGTCGTTCG
GCTGCGGCGAGCGGTATCAGCTCACTCAAAGGCGGTAATACGGTTATCCACAGAATCAGGGGATAACGCA
GGAAAGAACATGTGAGCAAAAGGCCAGCAAAAGGCCAGGAACCGTAAAAAGGCCGCGTTGCTGGCGTTTT
TCCATAGGCTCCGCCCCCCTGACGAGCATCACAAAAATCGACGCTCAAGTCAGAGGTGGCGAAACCCGAC
AGGACTATAAAGATACCAGGCGTTTCCCCCTGGAAGCTCCCTCGTGCGCTCTCCTGTTCCGACCCTGCCG
CTTACCGGATACCTGTCCGCCTTTCTCCCTTCGGGAAGCGTGGCGCTTTCTCATAGCTCACGCTGTAGGT
ATCTCAGTTCGGTGTAGGTCGTTCGCTCCAAGCTGGGCTGTGTGCACGAACCCCCCGTTCAGCCCGACCG
CTGCGCCTTATCCGGTAACTATCGTCTTGAGTCCAACCCGGTAAGACACGACTTATCGCCACTGGCAGCA
GCCACTGGTAACAGGATTAGCAGAGCGAGGTATGTAGGCGGTGCTACAGAGTTCTTGAAGTGGTGGCCTA
ACTACGGCTACACTAGAAGGACAGTATTTGGTATCTGCGCTCTGCTGAAGCCAGTTACCTTCGGAAAAAG
AGTTGGTAGCTCTTGATCCGGCAAACAAACCACCGCTGGTAGCGGTGGTTTTTTTGTTTGCAAGCAGCAG
ATTACGCGCAGAAAAAAAGGATCTCAAGAAGATCCTTTGATCTTTTCTACGGGGTCTGACGCTCAGTGGA
ACGAAAACTCACGTTAAGGGATTTTGGTCATGAGATTATCAAAAAGGATCTTCACCTAGATCCTTTTAAA
TTAAAAATGAAGTTTTAAATCAATCTAAAGTATATATGAGTAAACTTGGTCTGACAGTTACCAATGCTTA
ATCAGTGAGGCACCTATCTCAGCGATCTGTCTATTTCGTTCATCCATAGTTGCCTGACTCCCCGTCGTGT
AGATAACTACGATACGGGAGGGCTTACCATCTGGCCCCAGTGCTGCAATGATACCGCGAGACCCACGCTC
ACCGGCTCCAGATTTATCAGCAATAAACCAGCCAGCCGGAAGGGCCGAGCGCAGAAGTGGTCCTGCAACT
TTATCCGCCTCCATCCAGTCTATTAATTGTTGCCGGGAAGCTAGAGTAAGTAGTTCGCCAGTTAATAGTT
TGCGCAACGTTGTTGCCATTGCTGCAGGCATCGTGGTGTCACGCTCGTCGTTTGGTATGGCTTCATTCAG
CTCCGGTTCCCAACGATCAAGGCGAGTTACATGATCCCCCATGTTGTGCAAAAAAGCGGTTAGCTCCTTC
GGTCCTCCGATCGTTGTCAGAAGTAAGTTGGCCGCAGTGTTATCACTCATGGTTATGGCAGCACTGCATA
ATTCTCTTACTGTCATGCCATCCGTAAGATGCTTTTCTGTGACTGGTGAGTACTCAACCAAGTCATTCTG
AGAATAGTGTATGCGGCGACCGAGTTGCTCTTGCCCGGCGTCAACACGGGATAATACCGCGCCACATAGC
AGAACTTTAAAAGTGCTCATCATTGGAAAACGTTCTTCGGGGCGAAAACTCTCAAGGATCTTACCGCTGT
TGAGATCCAGTTCGATGTAACCCACTCGTGCACCCAACTGATCTTCAGCATCTTTTACTTTCACCAGCGT
TTCTGGGTGAGCAAAAACAGGAAGGCAAAATGCCGCAAAAAAGGGAATAAGGGCGACACGGAAATGTTGA
ATACTCATACTCTTCCTTTTTCAATATTATTGAAGCATTTATCAGGGTTATTGTCTCATGAGCGGATACA
TATTTGAATGTATTTAGAAAAATAAACAAATAGGGGTTCCGCGCACATTTCCCCGAAAAGTGCCACCTGA
CGTCTAAGAAACCATTATTATCATGACATTAACCTATAAAAATAGGCGTATCACGAGGCCCTTTCGTCTT
CAAGAA
