>Addgene plasmid #12647 | Ubiquitin WT | addgene partial sequence | sequence record 151017 | T7 5'-TAATACGACTCACTATAGGG-3'
TTTTGTTTAACTTTAAGAAGGAGAGGATCCATGCAGATCTTCGTCAAGACGTTAACCGGTAAAACCATAA
CTCTGGAAGTTGAACCATCCGATACCATCGAAAACGTTAAGGCTAAAATTCAAGACAAGGAAGGAATTCC
ACCTGATCAACAAAGATTGATCTTTGCCGGTAAGCAGCTCGAGGACGGTAGAACGCTGTCTGATTACAAC
ATTCAGAAGGAGTCGACCTTACATCTTGTCTTAAGACTAAGAGGTGGTTGATGAGGTACCCCATGGGCAG
CAGCCATCATCATCATCATCACAGCAGCGGCCTGGTGCCGCGCGGCAGCCATATGCTCGAGGATCGTCGA
CGATCCGGCTGCTAACAAAGCCCGAAAGGAAGCTGAGTTGGCTGCTGCCACCGCTGAGCAATAACTAGCA
TAACCCCTTGGGGCCTCTAAACGGGTCTTGAGGGGTTTTTTGCTGAAAGGAGGAACTATATCCGGATATC
CCGCAAGAGGCCCGGCAGTACCGGCATAACCAAGCCTATGCCTACAGCATCCAGGGTGACGGTGCCGAGG
ATGACGATGAGCGCATTGTTAGATTTCATACACGGTGCCTGACTGCGTTAGCAATTTAACTGTGATAAAC
TACCGCATTAAAGCTTATCGATGATAAGCTGTCAAACATGAGAATTCTTGAAGACGAAAGGGCCTCGTGA
TACGCCTATTTTTATAGGTTAATGTCATGATAATAATGGTTTCTTAGACGTCAGGTGGCACTTTTCGGGG
AAATGTGCGCGGAACCCCTATTTGTTTATTTTTCTAAATACATTCAAATATGTATCCGCTCATGAGACAA
TAACCCTGATAAATGCTTCAATAATATTGAAAAAGGAAAGAGTATGAGTATTCAACATTTCCGTGTCGCC
CTTATTCCCT
