>Addgene plasmid #12647 | Ubiquitin WT | addgene partial sequence | sequence record 151018 | T7term 5'-GCTAGTTATTGCTCAGCGG-3'
GCAGCCGGATCGTCGACGATCCTCGAGCATATGGCTGCCGCGCGGCACCAGGCCGCTGCTGTGATGATGA
TGATGATGGCTGCTGCCCATGGGGTACCTCATCAACCACCTCTTAGTCTTAAGACAAGATGTAAGGTCGA
CTCCTTCTGAATGTTGTAATCAGACAGCGTTCTACCGTCCTCGAGCTGCTTACCGGCAAAGATCAATCTT
TGTTGATCAGGTGGAATTCCTTCCTTGTCTTGAATTTTAGCCTTAACGTTTTCGATGGTATCGGATGGTT
CAACTTCCAGAGTTATGGTTTTACCGGTTAACGTCTTGACGAAGATCTGCATGGATCCTCTCCTTCTTAA
AGTTAAACAAAATTATTTCTAGAGGGGAATTGTTATCCGCTCACAATTCCCCTATAGTGAGTCGTATTAA
TTTCGCGGGATCGAGATCTCGATCCTCTACGCCGGACGCATCGTGGCCGGCATCACCGGCGCCACAGGTG
CGGTTGCTGGCGCCTATATCGCCGACATCACCGATGGGGAAGATCGGGCTCGCCACTTCGGGCTCATGAG
CGCTTGTTTCGGCGTGGGTATGGTGGCAGGCCCCGTGGCCGGGGGACTGTTGGGCGCCATCTCCTTGCAT
GCACCATTCCTTGCGGCGGCGGTGCTCAACGGCCTCAACCTACTACTGGGCTGCTTCCTAATGCAGGAGT
CGCATAAGGGAGAGCGTCGAGATCCCGGACACCATCGAATGGCGCAAAACCTTTCGCGGTATGGCATGAT
AGCGCCCGGAAGAGAGTCAATTCAGGGTGGTGAATGTGAAACCAGTAACGTTATACGATGTC
